Addgene plasmid #89825: pGL3-Basic-Fascin-Promoter 402 mutation
Purpose: Fascin promoter for luciferase assay
Depositing lab: Shengyu Yang. Depositing organization: H. Lee Moffitt Cancer Center and Research Institute. Publication: GATA3 transcription factor abrogates Smad4 transcription factor-mediated fascin overexpression, invadopodium formation, and breast cancer cell invasion. Sun J, He H, Pillai S, Xiong Y, Challa S, Xu L, Chellappan S, Yang S. J Biol Chem. 2013 Dec 27;288(52):36971-82. doi: 10.1074/jbc.M113.506535. Epub 2013 Nov 14. PubMed 24235142.
Backbone
  Vector backbone: pGL3-Basic
  Backbone manufacturer: Promega
  Backbone size w/o insert (bp): 4818
  Total vector size (bp): 4818
  Vector type: Luciferase
Growth in bacteria
  Bacterial resistance: Ampicillin, 100 μg/mL
  Growth temperature: 37°C
  Growth strain: NEB Stable
  Copy number: High Copy
Gene/Insert
  Gene/Insert name: Fascin1
  Species: H. sapiens (human)
  Insert size (bp): 546
  Mutation: -370 Smad binding element mutated from CAGAC to TTAGT
  GenBank ID: NM_003088.3
  Entrez Gene: FSCN1 (a.k.a. FAN1, HSN, SNL, p55)
  Promoter: SV40
  Cloning method: Restriction Enzyme; 5′ cloning site XhoI (not destroyed); 3′ cloning site HindIII (not destroyed)
  Sequencing primers: 5′ CC CTCGAG GTGCTCCAAGGCCACCTCC; 3′ GG AAGCTT ggtggcagtagacgagaggc
Terms and licenses: Academic/Nonprofit Terms; Industry Terms: Not Available to Industry
How to cite: pGL3-Basic-Fascin-Promoter 402 mutation was a gift from Shengyu Yang (Addgene plasmid # 89825 ; http://n2t.net/addgene:89825 ; RRID:Addgene_89825)
