[The description below was written by a language model from this plasmid's Addgene catalogue record and pLannotate feature annotations shown in this document.]
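Description:
pGL3-Basic-Fascin-Promoter 402 mutation is a firefly luciferase reporter plasmid built on the promoterless pGL3-Basic backbone, intended for transient transfection into mammalian cells. It is propagated in E. coli as a high-copy plasmid through a ColE1/pUC-type origin and selected with ampicillin via the β-lactamase gene and its own promoter. An f1 origin is also present. Short annotated fragments of lacZα, TcR and SV40 large T antigen appear to be backbone remnants rather than functional genes.

The insert is a 546 bp fragment of the human fascin (FSCN1) promoter region, cloned between XhoI and HindIII sites that both remain intact. The feature table does not annotate it, but the unannotated gap between the upstream pause site and the luc+ coding sequence is where it would be expected to sit. In this variant the Smad binding element recorded at position -370 has been replaced with an unrelated pentanucleotide, which should abolish Smad recognition at that site. A synthetic poly(A) signal and an RNA polymerase II pause site lie upstream of the insert and limit read-through transcription from the backbone, so luciferase output reflects the activity of the cloned fragment. The SV40 late poly(A) signal terminates the luc+ transcript.

Two catalogue fields look inconsistent with the rest of the record. The promoter is listed as SV40, although no SV40 promoter is annotated and pGL3-Basic lacks one. The total size is given as 4818 bp, the same as the empty backbone, whereas the sequenced record is 5,337 nt. The stated use is luciferase assays of fascin promoter activity, and the associated work concerns Smad4- and GATA3-dependent regulation of fascin in breast cancer cells. This mutant presumably serves for comparison with a wild-type promoter reporter.
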