Features (pLannotate 1.2.2; 11 found; start..end, strand, type, name):
      1..92      +  misc_feature   pause site: RNA polymerase II transcriptional pause signal from the human α2 globin gene
    706..2358    +  CDS            luciferase: firefly luciferase; luc+; enhanced luc+ version of the luciferase gene
   2399..2520    -  polyA_signal   SV40 poly(A) signal: SV40 polyadenylation signal
   2543..2611    -  CDS            large T antigen (fragment): large T antigen from SV40 (simian virus 40)
   2627..2759    +  CDS            TcR (fragment): tetracycline efflux protein; tet; confers resistance to tetracycline
   2939..3527    -  rep_origin     ori: high-copy-number ColE1/pMB1/pBR322/pUC origin of replication
   3698..4558    -  CDS            AmpR: β-lactamase; bla; confers resistance to ampicillin, carbenicillin, and related antibiotics
   4559..4663    -  promoter       AmpR promoter: bla
   4690..5118    +  rep_origin     f1 ori (sequence partly withheld): f1 bacteriophage origin of replication; arrow indicates direction of (+) strand synthesis
   5150..5217    -  CDS            lacZα (fragment): LacZα fragment of β-galactosidase; lacZ fragment
   5276..5324    +  polyA_signal   poly(A) signal: synthetic polyadenylation signal
>Addgene plasmid #89825 | pGL3-Basic-Fascin-Promoter 402 mutation | addgene full sequence | sequence record 178143 | Addgene NGS Result
AACATACGCTCTCCATCAAAACAAAACGAAACAAAACAAACTAGCAAAATAGGCTGTCCCCAGTGCAAGT
GCAGGTGCCAGAACATTTCTCTATCGATAGGTACCGAGCTCTTACGCGTGCTAGCCCGGGCTCGAGGTGC
TCCAAGGCCACCTCCTCCAGGCAGCCCTTTAGTCCCCACCTTCGCCCAGTACCGATCTGCACCGTGGTCT
CTGCAGTCTCCATCGTGACCTCAAACCTGGCTCGTCCTTGCTCCTAGCGAGGCTTGGGGTCGGGGTGTCC
GAGGTGGGGGACATCCGGGGGGGTTAGGTGGCTGGCGCGGGGAGCCGGGGTTGTGAGGGGTGATGTCCTC
AGGCGGCGGCGCTGCGGGGTGCGGCGAGGACACCGGTGGGGTGAGAGCACCGGCGGGGCAGCAGCGGGGG
CCGCAGCGCCGGGTCCCTCGGCCCGGGGCCCCTCCCGCGCGGAGCCAGGGGCGGGACAGGGGGGCGTGGC
CTGGTGGCGCTGACGTCACCTCGCCTATAAAATGTCCGGGGCGCCGCTAGCTGGGCTTTGTGGAGCGCTG
CGGAGGGTGCGTGCGGGCCGCGGCAGCCGAACAAAGGAGCAGGGGCGCCGCCGCAGGGACCCGCCACCCA
CCTCCCGGGGCCGCGCAGCGGCCTCTCGTCTACTGCCACCAAGCTTGGCATTCCGGTACTGTTGGTAAAG
CCACCATGGAAGACGCCAAAAACATAAAGAAAGGCCCGGCGCCATTCTATCCGCTGGAAGATGGAACCGC
TGGAGAGCAACTGCATAAGGCTATGAAGAGATACGCCCTGGTTCCTGGAACAATTGCTTTTACAGATGCA
CATATCGAGGTGGACATCACTTACGCTGAGTACTTCGAAATGTCCGTTCGGTTGGCAGAAGCTATGAAAC
GATATGGGCTGAATACAAATCACAGAATCGTCGTATGCAGTGAAAACTCTCTTCAATTCTTTATGCCGGT
GTTGGGCGCGTTATTTATCGGAGTTGCAGTTGCGCCCGCGAACGACATTTATAATGAACGTGAATTGCTC
AACAGTATGGGCATTTCGCAGCCTACCGTGGTGTTCGTTTCCAAAAAGGGGTTGCAAAAAATTTTGAACG
TGCAAAAAAAGCTCCCAATCATCCAAAAAATTATTATCATGGATTCTAAAACGGATTACCAGGGATTTCA
GTCGATGTACACGTTCGTCACATCTCATCTACCTCCCGGTTTTAATGAATACGATTTTGTGCCAGAGTCC
TTCGATAGGGACAAGACAATTGCACTGATCATGAACTCCTCTGGATCTACTGGTCTGCCTAAAGGTGTCG
CTCTGCCTCATAGAACTGCCTGCGTGAGATTCTCGCATGCCAGAGATCCTATTTTTGGCAATCAAATCAT
TCCGGATACTGCGATTTTAAGTGTTGTTCCATTCCATCACGGTTTTGGAATGTTTACTACACTCGGATAT
TTGATATGTGGATTTCGAGTCGTCTTAATGTATAGATTTGAAGAAGAGCTGTTTCTGAGGAGCCTTCAGG
ATTACAAGATTCAAAGTGCGCTGCTGGTGCCAACCCTATTCTCCTTCTTCGCCAAAAGCACTCTGATTGA
CAAATACGATTTATCTAATTTACACGAAATTGCTTCTGGTGGCGCTCCCCTCTCTAAGGAAGTCGGGGAA
GCGGTTGCCAAGAGGTTCCATCTGCCAGGTATCAGGCAAGGATATGGGCTCACTGAGACTACATCAGCTA
TTCTGATTACACCCGAGGGGGATGATAAACCGGGCGCGGTCGGTAAAGTTGTTCCATTTTTTGAAGCGAA
GGTTGTGGATCTGGATACCGGGAAAACGCTGGGCGTTAATCAAAGAGGCGAACTGTGTGTGAGAGGTCCT
ATGATTATGTCCGGTTATGTAAACAATCCGGAAGCGACCAACGCCTTGATTGACAAGGATGGATGGCTAC
ATTCTGGAGACATAGCTTACTGGGACGAAGACGAACACTTCTTCATCGTTGACCGCCTGAAGTCTCTGAT
TAAGTACAAAGGCTATCAGGTGGCTCCCGCTGAATTGGAATCCATCTTGCTCCAACACCCCAACATCTTC
GACGCAGGTGTCGCAGGTCTTCCCGACGATGACGCCGGTGAACTTCCCGCCGCCGTTGTTGTTTTGGAGC
ACGGAAAGACGATGACGGAAAAAGAGATCGTGGATTACGTCGCCAGTCAAGTAACAACCGCGAAAAAGTT
GCGCGGAGGAGTTGTGTTTGTGGACGAAGTACCGAAAGGTCTTACCGGAAAACTCGACGCAAGAAAAATC
AGAGAGATCCTCATAAAGGCCAAGAAGGGCGGAAAGATCGCCGTGTAATTCTAGAGTCGGGGCGGCCGGC
CGCTTCGAGCAGACATGATAAGATACATTGATGAGTTTGGACAAACCACAACTAGAATGCAGTGAAAAAA
ATGCTTTATTTGTGAAATTTGTGATGCTATTGCTTTATTTGTAACCATTATAAGCTGCAATAAACAAGTT
AACAACAACAATTGCATTCATTTTATGTTTCAGGTTCAGGGGGAGGTGTGGGAGGTTTTTTAAAGCAAGT
AAAACCTCTACAAATGTGGTAAAATCGATAAGGATCCGTCGACCGATGCCCTTGAGAGCCTTCAACCCAG
TCAGCTCCTTCCGGTGGGCGCGGGGCATGACTATCGTCGCCGCACTTATGACTGTCTTCTTTATCATGCA
ACTCGTAGGACAGGTGCCGGCAGCGCTCTTCCGCTTCCTCGCTCACTGACTCGCTGCGCTCGGTCGTTCG
GCTGCGGCGAGCGGTATCAGCTCACTCAAAGGCGGTAATACGGTTATCCACAGAATCAGGGGATAACGCA
GGAAAGAACATGTGAGCAAAAGGCCAGCAAAAGGCCAGGAACCGTAAAAAGGCCGCGTTGCTGGCGTTTT
TCCATAGGCTCCGCCCCCCTGACGAGCATCACAAAAATCGACGCTCAAGTCAGAGGTGGCGAAACCCGAC
AGGACTATAAAGATACCAGGCGTTTCCCCCTGGAAGCTCCCTCGTGCGCTCTCCTGTTCCGACCCTGCCG
CTTACCGGATACCTGTCCGCCTTTCTCCCTTCGGGAAGCGTGGCGCTTTCTCATAGCTCACGCTGTAGGT
ATCTCAGTTCGGTGTAGGTCGTTCGCTCCAAGCTGGGCTGTGTGCACGAACCCCCCGTTCAGCCCGACCG
CTGCGCCTTATCCGGTAACTATCGTCTTGAGTCCAACCCGGTAAGACACGACTTATCGCCACTGGCAGCA
GCCACTGGTAACAGGATTAGCAGAGCGAGGTATGTAGGCGGTGCTACAGAGTTCTTGAAGTGGTGGCCTA
ACTACGGCTACACTAGAAGAACAGTATTTGGTATCTGCGCTCTGCTGAAGCCAGTTACCTTCGGAAAAAG
AGTTGGTAGCTCTTGATCCGGCAAACAAACCACCGCTGGTAGCGGTGGTTTTTTTGTTTGCAAGCAGCAG
ATTACGCGCAGAAAAAAAGGATCTCAAGAAGATCCTTTGATCTTTTCTACGGGGTCTGACGCTCAGTGGA
ACGAAAACTCACGTTAAGGGATTTTGGTCATGAGATTATCAAAAAGGATCTTCACCTAGATCCTTTTAAA
TTAAAAATGAAGTTTTAAATCAATCTAAAGTATATATGAGTAAACTTGGTCTGACAGTTACCAATGCTTA
ATCAGTGAGGCACCTATCTCAGCGATCTGTCTATTTCGTTCATCCATAGTTGCCTGACTCCCCGTCGTGT
AGATAACTACGATACGGGAGGGCTTACCATCTGGCCCCAGTGCTGCAATGATACCGCGAGACCCACGCTC
ACCGGCTCCAGATTTATCAGCAATAAACCAGCCAGCCGGAAGGGCCGAGCGCAGAAGTGGTCCTGCAACT
TTATCCGCCTCCATCCAGTCTATTAATTGTTGCCGGGAAGCTAGAGTAAGTAGTTCGCCAGTTAATAGTT
TGCGCAACGTTGTTGCCATTGCTACAGGCATCGTGGTGTCACGCTCGTCGTTTGGTATGGCTTCATTCAG
CTCCGGTTCCCAACGATCAAGGCGAGTTACATGATCCCCCATGTTGTGCAAAAAAGCGGTTAGCTCCTTC
GGTCCTCCGATCGTTGTCAGAAGTAAGTTGGCCGCAGTGTTATCACTCATGGTTATGGCAGCACTGCATA
ATTCTCTTACTGTCATGCCATCCGTAAGATGCTTTTCTGTGACTGGTGAGTACTCAACCAAGTCATTCTG
AGAATAGTGTATGCGGCGACCGAGTTGCTCTTGCCCGGCGTCAATACGGGATAATACCGCGCCACATAGC
AGAACTTTAAAAGTGCTCATCATTGGAAAACGTTCTTCGGGGCGAAAACTCTCAAGGATCTTACCGCTGT
TGAGATCCAGTTCGATGTAACCCACTCGTGCACCCAACTGATCTTCAGCATCTTTTACTTTCACCAGCGT
TTCTGGGTGAGCAAAAACAGGAAGGCAAAATGCCGCAAAAAAGGGAATAAGGGCGACACGGAAATGTTGA
ATACTCATACTCTTCCTTTTTCAATATTATTGAAGCATTTATCAGGGTTATTGTCTCATGAGCGGATACA
TATTTGAATGTATTTAGAAAAATAAACAAATAGGGGTTCCGCGCACATTTCCCCGAAAAGTGCCACCTG
[124 nt withheld, positions 4690-4813]
C
[91 nt withheld, positions 4815-4905]
A
[49 nt withheld, positions 4907-4955]
CCTTTGACGTTGGAGTCCACGTTCTTT
[37 nt withheld, positions 4983-5019]
ACCCTATCTCGGTCTATTCTTTTGATTTATAAGGGATTTTGCCGATTTCGGCCTATTGGTTAAAAAATGA
GCTGATTTAACAAAAATTTAACGCGAATTTTAACAAAATATTAACGCTTACAATTTGCCATTCGCCATTC
AGGCTGCGCAACTGTTGGGAAGGGCGATCGGTGCGGGCCTCTTCGCTATTACGCCAGCCCAAGCTACCAT
GATAAGTAAGTAATATTAAGGTACGGGAGGTACTTGGAGCGGCCGCAATAAAATATCTTTATTTTCATTA
CATCTGTGTGTTGGTTTTTTGTGTGAATCGATAGTACT
